>Addgene plasmid #135683 | pLenti-EF1a-GFP-miRE_shRen-Puro | addgene full sequence | sequence record 327605 | Addgene NGS Result
GATCTTGAAGTTCACCTTGATGCCGTTCTTCTGCTTGTCGGCCATGATATAGACGTTGTGGCTGTTGTAG
TTGTACTCCAGCTTGTGCCCCAGGATGTTGCCGTCCTCCTTGAAGTCGATGCCCTTCAGCTCGATGCGGT
TCACCAGGGTGTCGCCCTCGAACTTCACCTCGGCGCGGGTCTTGTAGTTGCCGTCGTCCTTGAAGAAGAT
GGTGCGCTCCTGGACGTAGCCTTCGGGCATGGCGGACTTGAAGAAGTCGTGCTGCTTCATGTGGTCGGGG
TAGCGGCTGAAGCACTGCACGCCGTAGGTCAGGGTGGTCACGAGGGTGGGCCAGGGCACGGGCAGCTTGC
CGGTGGTGCAGATGAACTTCAGGGTCAGCTTGCCGTAGGTGGCATCGCCCTCGCCCTCGCCGGACACGCT
GAACTTGTGGCCGTTTACGTCGCCGTCCAGCTCGACCAGGATGGGCACCACCCCGGTGAACAGCTCCTCG
CCCTTGCTCACCATGGTGGCGACCGGTGGATCCTCTAGACTGTGTTCTGGCGGCAAACCCGTTGCGAAAA
AGAACGTTCACGGCGACTACTGCACTTATATACGGTTCTCCCCCACCCTCGGGAAAAAGGCGGAGCCAGT
ACACGACATCACTTTCCCAGTTTACCCCGCGCCACCTTCTCTAGGCACCGGATCAATTGCCGACCCCTCC
CCCCAACTTCTCGGGGACTGTGGGCGATGTGCGCTCTGCCCATCGATAAAATTTTGAATTTTGTAATTTG
TTTTTGTAATTCTTTAGTTTGTATGTCTGTTGCTATTATGTCTACTATTCTTTCCCCTGCACTGTACCCC
CCAATCCCCCCTTTTCTTTTAAAAGTTAACCGATACCGTCGAGATCCGTTCACTAATCGAATGGATCTGT
CTCTGTCTCTCTCTCCACCTTCTTCTTCTATTCCTTCGGGCCTGTCGGGTCCCCTCGGGGTTGGGAGGTG
GGTCTGAAACGATAATGGTGAATATCCCTGCCTAACTCTATTCACTATAGAAAGTACAGCAAAAACTATT
CTTAAACCTACCAAGCCTCCTACTATCATTATGAATAATTTTATATACCACAGCCAATTTGTTATGTTAA
ACCAATTCCACAAACTTGCCCATTTATCTAATTCCAATAATTCTTGTTCATTCTTTTCTTGCTGGTTTTG
CGATTCTTCAATTAAGGAGTGTATTAAGCTTGTGTAATTGTTAATTTCTCTGTCCCACTCCATCCAGGTC
GTGTGATTCCAAATCTGTTCCAGAGATTTATTACTCCAACTAGCATTCCAAGGCACAGCAGTGGTGCAAA
TGAGTTTTCCAGAGCAACCCCAAATCCCCAGGAGCTGTTGATCCTTTAGGTATCTTTCCACAGCCAGGAT
TCTTGCCTGGAGCTGCTTGATGCCCCAGACTGTGAGTTGCAACAGATGCTGTTGCGCCTCAATAGCCCTC
AGCAAATTGTTCTGCTGCTGCACTATACCAGACAATAATTGTCTGGCCTGTACCGTCAGCGTCATTGACG
CTGCGCCCATAGTGCTTCCTGCTGCTCCCAAGAACCCAAGGAACAAAGCTCCTATTCCCACTGCTCTTTT
TTCTCTCTGCACCACTCTTCTCTTTGCCTTGGTGGGTGCTACTCCTAATGGTTCAATTTTTACTACTTTA
TATTTATATAATTCACTTCTCCAATTGTCCCTCATATCTCCTCCTCCAGGTCTGAAGATCAGCGGCCGCT
TGCTGTGCGGTGGTCTTACTTTTGTTTTGCTCTTCCTCTATCTTGTCTAAAGCTTCCTTGGTGTCTTTTA
TCTCTATCCTTTGATGCACACAATAGAGGGTTGCTACTGTATTATATAATGATCTAAGTTCTTCTGATCC
TGTCTGAAGGGATGGTTGTAGCTGTCCCAGTATTTGTCTACAGCCTTCTGATGTTTCTAACAGGCCAGGA
TTAACTGCGAATCGTTCTAGCTCCCTGCTTGCCCATACTATATGTTTTAATTTATATTTTTTCTTTCCCC
CTGGCCTTAACCGAATTTTTTCCCATCGCGATCTAATTCTCCCCCGCTTAATACTGACGCTCTCGCACCC
ATCTCTCTCCTTCTAGCCTCCGCTAGTCAAAATTTTTGGCGTACTCACCAGTCGCCGCCCCTCGCCTCTT
GCCGTGCGCGCTTCAGCAAGCCGAGTCCTGCGTCGAGAGAGCTCCTCTGGTTTCCCTTTCGCTTTCAAGT
CCCTGTTCGGGCGCCACTGCTAGAGATTTTCCACACTGACTAAAAGGGTCTGAGGGATCTCTAGTTACCA
GAGTCACACAACAGACGGGCACACACTACTTGAAGCACTCAAGGCAAGCTTTATTGAGGCTTAAGCAGTG
GGTTCCCTAGTTAGCCAGAGAGCTCCCAGGCTCAGATCTGGTCTAACCAGAGAGACCCGTTTATGTATCG
AGCTAGGCACTTAAATACAATATCTCTGCAATGCGGCAATTCAGTGGTTCGTCCAATCCATGTCAGACCC
GTCTGTTGCCTTCCTAATAAGGCACGATCGTACCACCTTACTTCCACCAATCGGCATGCACGGTGCTTTT
TCTCTCCTTGTAAGGCATGTTGCTAACTCATCGTTACCATGTTGCAAGACTACAAGAGTATTGCATAAGA
CTACATTAAGCTTGCAGCTCCAGCTTTTGTTCCCTTTAGTGAGGGTTAATTGCGCGCTTGGCGTAATCAT
GGTCATAGCTGTTTCCTGTGTGAAATTGTTATCCGCTCACAATTCCACACAACATACGAGCCGGAAGCAT
AAAGTGTAAAGCCTGGGGTGCCTAATGAGTGAGCTAACTCACATTAATTGCGTTGCGCTCACTGCCCGCT
TTCCAGTCGGGAAACCTGTCGTGCCAGCTGCATTAATGAATCGGCCAACGCGCGGGGAGAGGCGGTTTGC
GTATTGGGCGCTCTTCCGCTTCCTCGCTCACTGACTCGCTGCGCTCGGTCGTTCGGCTGCGGCGAGCGGT
ATCAGCTCACTCAAAGGCGGTAATACGGTTATCCACAGAATCAGGGGATAACGCAGGAAAGAACATGTGA
GCAAAAGGCCAGCAAAAGGCCAGGAACCGTAAAAAGGCCGCGTTGCTGGCGTTTTTCCATAGGCTCCGCC
CCCCTGACGAGCATCACAAAAATCGACGCTCAAGTCAGAGGTGGCGAAACCCGACAGGACTATAAAGATA
CCAGGCGTTTCCCCCTGGAAGCTCCCTCGTGCGCTCTCCTGTTCCGACCCTGCCGCTTACCGGATACCTG
TCCGCCTTTCTCCCTTCGGGAAGCGTGGCGCTTTCTCATAGCTCACGCTGTAGGTATCTCAGTTCGGTGT
AGGTCGTTCGCTCCAAGCTGGGCTGTGTGCACGAACCCCCCGTTCAGCCCGACCGCTGCGCCTTATCCGG
TAACTATCGTCTTGAGTCCAACCCGGTAAGACACGACTTATCGCCACTGGCAGCAGCCACTGGTAACAGG
ATTAGCAGAGCGAGGTATGTAGGCGGTGCTACAGAGTTCTTGAAGTGGTGGCCTAACTACGGCTACACTA
GAAGAACAGTATTTGGTATCTGCGCTCTGCTGAAGCCAGTTACCTTCGGAAAAAGAGTTGGTAGCTCTTG
ATCCGGCAAACAAACCACCGCTGGTAGCGGTGGTTTTTTTGTTTGCAAGCAGCAGATTACGCGCAGAAAA
AAAGGATCTCAAGAAGATCCTTTGATCTTTTCTACGGGGTCTGACGCTCAGTGGAACGAAAACTCACGTT
AAGGGATTTTGGTCATGAGATTATCAAAAAGGATCTTCACCTAGATCCTTTTAAATTAAAAATGAAGTTT
TAAATCAATCTAAAGTATATATGAGTAAACTTGGTCTGACAGTTACCAATGCTTAATCAGTGAGGCACCT
ATCTCAGCGATCTGTCTATTTCGTTCATCCATAGTTGCCTGACTCCCCGTCGTGTAGATAACTACGATAC
GGGAGGGCTTACCATCTGGCCCCAGTGCTGCAATGATACCGCGAGACCCACGCTCACCGGCTCCAGATTT
ATCAGCAATAAACCAGCCAGCCGGAAGGGCCGAGCGCAGAAGTGGTCCTGCAACTTTATCCGCCTCCATC
CAGTCTATTAATTGTTGCCGGGAAGCTAGAGTAAGTAGTTCGCCAGTTAATAGTTTGCGCAACGTTGTTG
CCATTGCTACAGGCATCGTGGTGTCACGCTCGTCGTTTGGTATGGCTTCATTCAGCTCCGGTTCCCAACG
ATCAAGGCGAGTTACATGATCCCCCATGTTGTGCAAAAAAGCGGTTAGCTCCTTCGGTCCTCCGATCGTT
GTCAGAAGTAAGTTGGCCGCAGTGTTATCACTCATGGTTATGGCAGCACTGCATAATTCTCTTACTGTCA
TGCCATCCGTAAGATGCTTTTCTGTGACTGGTGAGTACTCAACCAAGTCATTCTGAGAATAGTGTATGCG
GCGACCGAGTTGCTCTTGCCCGGCGTCAATACGGGATAATACCGCGCCACATAGCAGAACTTTAAAAGTG
CTCATCATTGGAAAACGTTCTTCGGGGCGAAAACTCTCAAGGATCTTACCGCTGTTGAGATCCAGTTCGA
TGTAACCCACTCGTGCACCCAACTGATCTTCAGCATCTTTTACTTTCACCAGCGTTTCTGGGTGAGCAAA
AACAGGAAGGCAAAATGCCGCAAAAAAGGGAATAAGGGCGACACGGAAATGTTGAATACTCATACTCTTC
CTTTTTCAATATTATTGAAGCATTTATCAGGGTTATTGTCTCATGAGCGGATACATATTTGAATGTATTT
AGAAAAATAAACAAATAGGGGTTCCGCGCACATTTCCCCGAAAAGTGCCACCTAAATTGTAAGCGTTAAT
ATTTTGTTAAAATTCGCGTTAAATTTTTGTTAAATCAGCTCATTTTTTAACCAATAGGCCGAAATCGGCA
AAATCCCTTATAAATCAAAAGAATAGACCGAGATAGGGT
[37 nt withheld, positions 5010-5046]
AAAGAACGTGGACTCCAACGTCAAAGG
[49 nt withheld, positions 5074-5122]
T
[91 nt withheld, positions 5124-5214]
G
[124 nt withheld, positions 5216-5339]
CCCATTCGCCATTCAGGCTGCGCAACTGTTGGGAAGGGCGATCGGTGCGGGCCTCTTCGCTATTACGCCA
GCTGGCGAAAGGGGGATGTGCTGCAAGGCGATTAAGTTGGGTAACGCCAGGGTTTTCCCAGTCACGACGT
TGTAAAACGACGGCCAGTGAGCGCGCGTAATACGACTCACTATAGGGCGAATTGGGTACGTCCCTAGGCC
TCCAAAAAAGCCTCCTCACTACTTCTGGAATAGCTCAGAGGCCGAGGCGGCCTCGGCCTCTGCATAAATA
AAAAAAATTAGTCAGCCATGGGGCGGAGAATGGGCGGAACTGGGCGGAGTTAGGGGCGGGATGGGCGGAG
TTAGGGGCGGGATAGCTAGAGCCAGACATGATAAGATACATTGATGAGTTTGGACAAACCACAACTAGAA
TGCAGTGAAAAAAATGCTTTATTTGTGAAATTTGTGATGCTATTGCTTTATTTGTAACCATTATAAGCTG
CAATAAACAAGTTCCTCTCACTCTCTGATATTCATTTCTTTGCAAGTTATAAATACTGAATAATAAGATG
ACATGAACTACTACTGCTAGAGATTTTCCACACTGACTAAAAGGGTCTGAGGGATCTCTAGTTACCAGAG
TCACACAACAGACGGGCACACACTACTTGAAGCACTCAAGGCAAGCTTTATTGAGGCTTAAGCAGTGGGT
TCCCTAGTTAGCCAGAGAGCTCCCAGGCTCAGATCTGGTCTAACCAGAGAGACCCAGTACAAGCAAAAAG
CAGATCTTGTCTTCGTTGGGAGTGAGCTAGCCCTTCCAGTCCCCCCTTTTCTTTTAAAAAGTGGCTAAGA
TCTACAGCTGCCTTGTAAGTCATTGGTCTTAAAGGTACCGGGCCCTCGAATGCATGGGGTCGTGCGCTCC
TTTCGGTCGGGCGCTGCGGGTCGTGGGGCGGGCGTCAGGCACCGGGCTTGCGGGTCATGCACCAGGTGCG
CGGTCCTTCGGGCACCTCGACGTCGGCGGTGACGGTGAAGCCGAGCCGCTCGTAGAAGGGGAGGTTGCGG
GGCGCGGAGGTCTCCAGGAAGGCGGGCACCCCGGCGCGCTCGGCCGCCTCCACTCCGGGGAGCACGACGG
CGCTGCCCAGACCCTTGCCCTGGTGGTCGGGCGAGACGCCGACGGTGGCCAGGAACCACGCGGGCTCCTT
GGGCCGGTGCGGCGCCAGGAGGCCTTCCATCTGTTGCTGCGCGGCCAGCCGGGAACCGCTCAACTCGGCC
ATGCGCGGGCCGATCTCGGCGAACACCGCCCCCGCTTCGACGCTCTCCGGCGTGGTCCAGACCGCCACCG
CGGCGCCGTCGTCCGCGACCCACACCTTGCCGATGTCGAGCCCGACGCGCGTGAGGAAGAGTTCTTGCAG
CTCGGTGACCCGCTCGATGTGGCGGTCCGGATCGACGGTGTGGCGCGTGGCGGGGTAGTCGGCGAACGCG
GCGGCGAGGGTGCGTACGGCCCTGGGGACGTCGTCGCGGGTGGCGAGGCGCACCGTGGGCTTGTACTCGG
TCATGGTAAGCTTGGGCTGCAGGTCGAAAGGCCCGGAGATGAGGAAGAGGAGAACAGCGCGGCAGACGTG
CGCTTTTGAAGCGTGCAGAATGCCGGGCCTCCGGAGGACCTTCGGGCGCCCGCCCCGCCCCTGAGCCCGC
CCCTGAGCCCAGAAAGCGAAGGAGCAAAGCTGCTATTGGCCGCTGCCCCAAAGGCCTACCCGCTTCCATT
GCTCAGCGGTGCTGTCCATCTGCACGAGACTAGTGAGACGTGCTACTTCCATTTGTCACGTCCTGCACGA
CGCGAGCTGCGGGGCGGGGGGGAACTTCCTGACTAGGGGAGGAGTAGAAGGTGGCGCGAAGGGGCCACCA
AAGAACGGAGCCGGTTGGCGCCTACCGGTGGATGTGGAATGTGTGCGAGGCCAGAGGCCACTTGTGTAGC
GCCAAGTGCCCAGCGGGGCTGCTAAAGCGCATGCTCCAGACTGCCTTGGGAAAAGCGCCTCCCCTACCCG
GTAGAATCCAGGCGGGGAGGCGGCCCAAAGGGAGATCCGACTCGTCTGAGGGCGAAGGCGAAGACGCGGA
AGAGGCCGCAGAGCCGGCAGCAGGCCGCGGGAAGGAAGGTCCGCTGGATTGAGGGCCGAAGGGACGTAGC
AGAAGGACGTCCCGCGCAGAATCCAGGTGGCAACACAGGCGAGCAGCCATGGAAAGGACGTCAGCTTCCC
CGACAACACCACGGAATTGTCAGTGCCCAACAGCCGAGCCCCTGTCCAGCAGCGGGCAAGGCAGGCGGCG
ATGAGTTCCGCCGTGGCAATAGGGAGGGGGAAAGCGAAAGTCCCGGAAAGGAGCTGACAGGTGGTGGCAA
TGCCCCAACCAGTGGGGGTTGCGTCAGCAAACACAGTGCACACCACGCCACGTTGCCTGACAACGGGCCA
CAACTCCTCATAAAGAGACAGCAACCAGGATTTATACAAGGAGGAGAAAATGAAAGCCATACGGGAAGCA
ATAGCATGATACAAAGGCATTAAAGCAGCGTATCCACATAGCGTAAAAGGAGCAACATAGTTAAGAATAC
CAGTCAATCTTTCACAAATTTTGTAATCCAGAGGTTGATTGTCGACATTGAAAAAAGTGATTTAATTTAT
ACCATTTTAATTCAGCTTTGTAAAAATGTATCAAAGAGATAGCAAGGTATTCAGTTTTAGTAAACAAGAT
AATTGCTCGAATTCTAGCCCCTTGAAGTCCGAGGCAGTAGGCATAGGAATTATAATGCTTATCTATACAT
CTGTGGCTTCACTATAGATAAGCATTATAATTCCTGCGCTCACTGTCAACAGCAATATACCTTCTCGAGC
CTTCTGTTGGGTTAAGAAGTCGAAGTAATCCCAGCAAGTGTTTCCAAGATGTGCAGGCAACGATTCTGTA
AAGTACTGAAGCCTCATTCAAACAATTACCCTGTTATCCCTAGTCGAGGCGGCCGCCGTACGTCATTACT
TGTACAGCTCGTCCATGCCGAGAGTGATCCCGGCGGCGGTCACGAACTCCAGCAGGACCATGTGATCGCG
CTTCTCGTTGGGGTCTTTGCTCAGGGCGGACTGGGTGCTCAGGTAGTGGTTGTCGGGCAGCAGCACGGGG
CCGTCGCCGATGGGGGTGTTCTGCTGGTAGTGGTCGGCGAGCTGCACGCTGCCGTCCTCGATGTTGTGGC
G
Features (pLannotate 1.2.2; 29 found; start..end, strand, type, name):
    530..741     -  promoter       EF-1α core promoter: core promoter for human elongation factor EF-1α
    748..864     -  misc_feature   cPPT/CTS: central polypurine tract and central termination sequence of HIV-1
    883..983     -  CDS            Rev (fragment): human immunodeficiency virus 1 (HIV-1) Rev protein; rev; enhances nuclear export of unspliced and incompletely spliced viral mRNAs
   1360..1593    -  misc_feature   RRE: The Rev response element (RRE) of HIV-1 allows for Rev-dependent mRNA export from the nucleus to the cytoplasm.
   1739..2102    -  CDS            HIV-1 gag (fragment): gag protein from human immunodeficiency virus 1; gag
   2086..2211    -  misc_feature   HIV-1 Ψ: packaging signal of human immunodeficiency virus type 1
   2258..2438    -  LTR            5' LTR (truncated): truncated 5' long terminal repeat (LTR) from HIV-1
   2439..2665    -  promoter       RSV promoter: Rous sarcoma virus enhancer/promoter
   2693..2711    -  promoter       T3 promoter: promoter for bacteriophage T3 RNA polymerase
   2756..2772    -  protein_bind   lac operator: The lac repressor binds to the lac operator to inhibit transcription in E. coli. This inhibition can be relieved by adding lactose or isopropyl-β-D-thiogalactopyranoside (IPTG). lac repressor encoded by lacI
   2780..2810    -  promoter       lac promoter: promoter for the E. coli lac operon
   2825..2846    -  protein_bind   CAP binding site: CAP binding activates transcription in the presence of cAMP. E. coli catabolite activator protein
   2859..2951    -  CDS            lacI (fragment): lac repressor; lacI; The lac repressor binds to the lac operator to inhibit transcription in E. coli. This inhibition can be relieved by adding lactose or isopropyl-β-D-thiogalactopyranoside (IPTG).
   3134..3722    -  rep_origin     ori: high-copy-number ColE1/pMB1/pBR322/pUC origin of replication
   3893..4753    -  CDS            AmpR: β-lactamase; bla; confers resistance to ampicillin, carbenicillin, and related antibiotics
   4754..4858    -  promoter       AmpR promoter: bla
   4911..5339    -  rep_origin     f1 ori (sequence partly withheld): f1 bacteriophage origin of replication; arrow indicates direction of (+) strand synthesis
   5344..5499    -  CDS            lacZα (fragment): LacZα fragment of β-galactosidase; lacZ fragment
   5507..5525    +  promoter       T7 promoter: promoter for bacteriophage T7 RNA polymerase
   5546..5681    -  rep_origin     SV40 ori: SV40 origin of replication
   5721..5842    -  polyA_signal   SV40 poly(A) signal: SV40 polyadenylation signal
   5914..6094    -  LTR            5' LTR (truncated): truncated 5' long terminal repeat (LTR) from HIV-1
   6080..6217    -  CDS            nef (fragment): NEF_HV1LA - Experimental evidence at protein level: Swiss-Prot protein existence level 1. Extracellular Nef protein targets CD4(+) T-lymphocytes for apoptosis by interacting with CXCR4 surface receptors. From Human immunodeficiency virus type 1 group M subtype B (isolate Lai) (HIV-1).
   6284..6883    -  CDS            PuroR: puromycin N-acetyltransferase; pac from Streptomyces alboniger; confers resistance to puromycin
   6904..7029    -  promoter       PGK promoter (fragment): mouse phosphoglycerate kinase 1 promoter
   7022..7368    -  promoter       PGK promoter (fragment): mouse phosphoglycerate kinase 1 promoter
   7381..7969    -  misc_feature   WPRE: woodchuck hepatitis virus posttranscriptional regulatory element
   7983..8109    -  ncRNA          3' miR-30a: sequence downstream of the 71-nt precursor of the human miR-30a microRNA (Zeng et al., 2002) miRNA
   8345..504     -  CDS            EGFP (across the origin): the original enhanced GFP (Yang et al., 1996) mammalian codon-optimized
