[The description below was written by a language model from this plasmid's Addgene catalogue record and pLannotate feature annotations shown in this document.]
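Description:
pLenti-EF1a-GFP-miRE_shRen-Puro is a lentiviral transfer plasmid built on the p156RRL-sinPPT-CMV-GFP-PRE backbone. It gives constitutive co-expression of GFP and a control shRNA in mammalian cells. In bacteria it is maintained through a high-copy ColE1/pUC-type origin with ampicillin resistance (AmpR), and the backbone also carries an f1 origin, an SV40 origin and residual lac/T3/T7 cloning-vector elements. The viral portion has the layout typical of a later-generation HIV-1 vector. An RSV promoter fused to a truncated 5' LTR drives genomic RNA production. It is followed by the Ψ packaging signal with a gag fragment, the RRE for Rev-dependent nuclear export, and the cPPT/CTS. A truncated LTR lies at the 3' end, which fits the "sin" (self-inactivating) label in the backbone name, and an SV40 polyadenylation signal lies just beyond it.

Between the LTRs, the annotated EF-1α core promoter drives an EGFP coding sequence. Downstream of EGFP is the miRE cassette, an optimised miR-30-based microRNA scaffold of which the 3' miR-30a flank is annotated. The scaffold carries an shRNA against Renilla luciferase. Because GFP and the hairpin sit on one Pol II transcript, fluorescence marks the cells that express the shRNA. A WPRE follows to enhance transcript expression, and a separate mouse PGK promoter then drives puromycin N-acetyltransferase so that transduced cells can be selected. The record lists the hairpin sequence itself as unknown. Since Renilla luciferase is not a mammalian gene, the construct serves as a non-targeting control, presumably alongside matched vectors carrying a cDNA and gene-specific miRE shRNAs.
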