Addgene plasmid #135683: pLenti-EF1a-GFP-miRE_shRen-Puro
Purpose: Constitutive expression (EF1a promoter) of GFP cDNA plus miRE-embedded shRenilla (control shRNA), Puromycin selection
Depositing lab: Florian Karreth. Depositing organization: H. Lee Moffitt Cancer Center and Research Institute.
Backbone
  Vector backbone: p156RRL-sinPPT-CMV-GFP-PRE/Nhe I
  Vector type: Lentiviral
Growth in bacteria
  Bacterial resistance: Ampicillin, 100 μg/mL
  Growth temperature: 37°C
  Growth strain: NEB Stable
  Copy number: High Copy
Gene/Insert
  Gene/Insert name: shRenilla
  gRNA/shRNA sequence: unknown
  Species: Synthetic
  Cloning method: Gibson Cloning
Terms and licenses: Academic/Nonprofit Terms; Industry Terms: Not Available to Industry
Depositor comments: GFP; shRNA embedded in miRE
How to cite: pLenti-EF1a-GFP-miRE_shRen-Puro was a gift from Florian Karreth (Addgene plasmid # 135683 ; http://n2t.net/addgene:135683 ; RRID:Addgene_135683)
